>Addgene plasmid #197827 | pJMC-7T-BsaI | addgene full sequence | sequence record 390494 | Addgene NGS Result
GTCAGTGAGCGAGGAAGCGGAAGAGCGCCCACCTGCTTTTCTGCACCGTGAGACCAACAACAAGGTCTCT
AGTGTTTTGCAGGTGTGATGAAAAGCCTTAGGGTCAGGTGGCACTTTTCGGGGAAATGTGCGATGAACCC
CTATTTGTTTATTTTTCTAAATACATTCAAATATGTATCCGCTAATGAGACAATAACCCTGATAAATGCT
TCAATTATATTGAAAAAGGAAGAGTATGAGTATCCAACATTTCCGTGTCGCCCTTATTCCCTTTTTTGCG
GCCTTCTGCCTTCCTGTTTTTGCTCACCCAGAAACGCTGGTGAAAGTAAAAGATGCTGAAGATCAGTTGG
GTGCCCGAGTGGGTTACATTGAACTGGATCTCAACAGCGGCAAAATCTTAGAGAGTTTTCGCCCCGAAGA
ACGCTTCCCAATGATGAGCACTTTCAAAGTTCTGCTATGTGGCGCGGTGTTATCCCGTATTGATGCTGGG
CAAGAGCAACTCGGTCGCCGCATACACTATTCTCAGAATGACTTGGTTGAGTATTCACCAGTCACAGAAA
AGCATCTTACGGATGGCATGACAGTAAGAGAATTATGTAGTGCTGCCATAACCATGAGTGATAACACTGC
GGCCAACTTACTTCTGACAACGATTGGAGGACCGAAGGAGCTAACCGCTTTTTTGCACAACATGGGGGAT
CATGTAACTCGCCTTGATCGTTGGGAACCGGAGCTGAATGAAGCCATACCAAACGACGAGCGTGACACCA
CGATGCCTGTAGCAATGGCAACAACTCTCCGCAAACTATTAACTGGCGAACTACTTACTCTTGCTTCACG
CCAGCAACTCATTGACTGGATGGAGGCGGACAAAGTTGCAGGACCACTTCTGCGCTCGGCACTTCCGGCT
GGCTGGTTTATTGCTGATAAATCTGGAGCCGGTGAGCGTGGCTCTCGCGGTATCATTGCAGCACTGGGGC
CAGATGGTAAGCCCTCCCGTATCGTAGTTATCTACACGACGGGGAGTCAGGCAACTATGGATGAACGAAA
TAGACAGATCGCTGAGATAGGTGCCTCACTGATTAAGCATTGGTAACTGTCAGACGAAGGGAAATAAATA
GTAGCCCGCCTGATGTGCGGGCTTTTTTTTGGTGGTGGTTACCAGTGTCGCTTAGCTACCGTAGGTCCTC
TTAGGCGGTCCGATTAGCGACATAGTCATCAATGCCTTGACGGCAAAATCCCTTAACGTGAGTTTTCGTT
CCACTGAGCGTCAGACCCCGTAGAAAAGATCAAAGGATCTTCTTGAGATCCTTTTTTTCTGCGCGTAATC
TGCTGCTTGCAAACAAAAAAACCACCGCTACCAGCGGTGGTTTGTTTGCCGGATCAAGAGCTACTAACTC
TTTTTCCGAAGGTAACTGGCTTCAGCAGAGCGCAGATACCAAATACTGTTATTCTAGTGTAGCCGTAGTT
AGGCCACCACTTCAAGAACTCTGTAGCACCGCCTACATACCTCGCTCTGCTAATCCTGTTACCAGTGGCT
GCTGCCAGTGGCGATAAGTCGTGTCTTACCGGGTTGGACTCAAGACGATAGTTACCGGATAAGGCGCAGC
GGTCGGGCTGAACGGGGGGTTCGTGCTCACAGCCCAGCTTGGAGCGAACGACCTACACCGAACTGAGATA
CCTACAGCGTGAGCTATGAGAAAGCGCCACGCTTCCCGAAGGGAGAAAGGCGGACAGGTATCCGGTAAGC
GGCAGGGTCGGAACAGGAGAGCGCACGAGGGAGCTTCCAGGGGGAAACGCCTGGTATCTTTATAGTCCTG
TCGGGTTTCGCCACCTCTGACTTGAGCGTCGATTTTTGTGATGCTCGTCAGGGGGGCGGAGCCTATGGAA
AAACGCCAGCAACGCGGCCTTTTTACGGTTCCTGGCCTTTTGCTGGCCTTTTGCTCACATGTTCTTTCCT
GCGTTATCCCCTGATTCTGTGGATAACCGTATTACCGCCTTTGAGTGAGCTGATACCGCTCGCCGCAGCC
GAACGACCGAGCGCAGCGA
Features (pLannotate 1.2.2; 4 found; start..end, strand, type, name):
      1..23      +  rep_origin     RSF ori (fragment): Plasmids containing the RSF 1030 origin of replication can be propagated in E. coli cells that contain additional plasmids with compatible origins.
    135..235     +  promoter       AmpR promoter: bla
    236..1096    +  CDS            AmpR: β-lactamase; bla; confers resistance to ampicillin, carbenicillin, and related antibiotics
   1303..1891    +  rep_origin     ori: high-copy-number ColE1/pMB1/pBR322/pUC origin of replication
