[The description below was written by a language model from this plasmid's Addgene catalogue record and pLannotate feature annotations shown in this document.]
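Description:
pJMC-7T-BsaI is a small (about 2 kb) synthetic cloning plasmid from an extensible vector toolkit and parts library built for plant genome engineering. The record describes it as a Level 1 module for position "7T" carrying a BsaI expansion point. In hierarchical, Golden Gate-style assembly schemes, Level 1 modules generally hold individual units that are later combined in a defined order into a larger destination vector. BsaI is a type IIS restriction enzyme that cuts outside its recognition site, so an expansion point of this kind would let further parts or modules be added at that position. The record does not spell out the precise meaning of the "7T" designation or the layout of the BsaI site(s). The backbone and vector type are listed as unspecified and self-made.

No gene or insert is recorded, and the annotated features match an essentially empty module. The annotation found only bacterial maintenance elements: a high-copy ColE1/pUC-type origin of replication and the bla β-lactamase gene under its native AmpR promoter, which confers ampicillin resistance in E. coli. A 23-nt match to the RSF origin at the start of the sequence is only a fragment and is unlikely to represent a functional second replicon. No plant promoters, terminators, T-DNA borders, reporters or plant selection markers are annotated. The plasmid therefore appears to serve purely as an assembly intermediate or placeholder within the toolkit, not as a construct delivered to plants itself. The short unannotated stretches presumably contain the assembly junctions and the BsaI expansion site, though the feature table does not identify them.
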