Addgene plasmid #197827: pJMC-7T-BsaI
Purpose: Level 1 module 7T with BsaI expansion point
Depositing lab: Daniel Voytas. Depositing organization: University of Minnesota. Publication: An extensible vector toolkit and parts library for advanced engineering of plant genomes. Chamness JC, Kumar J, Cruz AJ, Rhuby E, Holum MJ, Cody JP, Tibebu R, Gamo ME, Starker CG, Zhang F, Voytas DF. Plant Genome. 2023 Mar 9:e20312. doi: 10.1002/tpg2.20312. PubMed 36896468.
Backbone
  Vector backbone: Unspecified
  Backbone manufacturer: Self-made
  Vector type: Unspecified
Growth in bacteria
  Bacterial resistance: Ampicillin, 100 μg/mL
  Growth temperature: 37°C
  Growth strain: DH5alpha
  Copy number: High Copy
Gene/Insert
  Gene/Insert name: None
  Species: Synthetic
  Cloning method: Restriction Enzyme; 5′ cloning site Unknown (unknown if destroyed)
Terms and licenses: Academic/Nonprofit Terms; Industry Terms: Not Available to Industry
Depositor comments: Please visit https://www.biorxiv.org/content/10.1101/2022.10.15.511792v1 for bioRxiv preprint.
How to cite: pJMC-7T-BsaI was a gift from Daniel Voytas (Addgene plasmid # 197827 ; http://n2t.net/addgene:197827 ; RRID:Addgene_197827)
